>Addgene plasmid #163209 | K4LGZ0 | depositor full sequence | sequence record 316291 | Full Sequence
CACCACCACCACCACCACTGAGATCCGGCTGCTAACAAAGCCCGAAAGGAAGCTGAGTTGGCTGCTGCCA
CCGCTGAGCAATAACTAGCATAACCCCTTGGGGCCTCTAAACGGGTCTTGAGGGGTTTTTTGCTGAAAGG
AGGAACTATATCCGGATTGGCGAATGGG
[124 nt withheld, positions 169-292]
C
[91 nt withheld, positions 294-384]
A
[49 nt withheld, positions 386-434]
CCTTTGACGTTGGAGTCCACGTTCTTT
[37 nt withheld, positions 462-498]
ACCCTATCTCGGTCTATTCTTTTGATTTATAAGGGATTTTGCCGATTTCGGCCTATTGGTTAAAAAATGA
GCTGATTTAACAAAAATTTAACGCGAATTTTAACAAAATATTAACGTTTACAATTTCAGGTGGCACTTTT
CGGGGAAATGTGCGCGGAACCCCTATTTGTTTATTTTTCTAAATACATTCAAATATGTATCCGCTCATGA
GACAATAACCCTGATAAATGCTTCAATAATATTGAAAAAGGAAGAGTATGAGTATTCAACATTTCCGTGT
CGCCCTTATTCCCTTTTTTGCGGCATTTTGCCTTCCTGTTTTTGCTCACCCAGAAACGCTGGTGAAAGTA
AAAGATGCTGAAGATCAGTTGGGTGCACGAGTGGGTTACATCGAACTGGATCTCAACAGCGGTAAGATCC
TTGAGAGTTTTCGCCCCGAAGAACGTTTTCCAATGATGAGCACTTTTAAAGTTCTGCTATGTGGCGCGGT
ATTATCCCGTATTGACGCCGGGCAAGAGCAACTCGGTCGCCGCATACACTATTCTCAGAATGACTTGGTT
GAGTACTCACCAGTCACAGAAAAGCATCTTACGGATGGCATGACAGTAAGAGAATTATGCAGTGCTGCCA
TAACCATGAGTGATAACACTGCGGCCAACTTACTTCTGACAACGATCGGAGGACCGAAGGAGCTAACCGC
TTTTTTGCACAACATGGGGGATCATGTAACTCGCCTTGATCGTTGGGAACCGGAGCTGAATGAAGCCATA
CCAAACGACGAGCGTGACACCACGATGCCTGCAGCAATGGCAACAACGTTGCGCAAACTATTAACTGGCG
AACTACTTACTCTAGCTTCCCGGCAACAATTAATAGACTGGATGGAGGCGGATAAAGTTGCAGGACCACT
TCTGCGCTCGGCCCTTCCGGCTGGCTGGTTTATTGCTGATAAATCTGGAGCCGGTGAGCGTGGGTCTCGC
GGTATCATTGCAGCACTGGGGCCAGATGGTAAGCCCTCCCGTATCGTAGTTATCTACACGACGGGGAGTC
AGGCAACTATGGATGAACGAAATAGACAGATCGCTGAGATAGGTGCCTCACTGATTAAGCATTGGTAACT
GTCAGACCAAGTTTACTCATATATACTTTAGATTGATTTAAAACTTCATTTTTAATTTAAAAGGATCTAG
GTGAAGATCCTTTTTGATAATCTCATGACCAAAATCCCTTAACGTGAGTTTTCGTTCCACTGAGCGTCAG
ACCCCGTAGAAAAGATCAAAGGATCTTCTTGAGATCCTTTTTTTCTGCGCGTAATCTGCTGCTTGCAAAC
AAAAAAACCACCGCTACCAGCGGTGGTTTGTTTGCCGGATCAAGAGCTACCAACTCTTTTTCCGAAGGTA
ACTGGCTTCAGCAGAGCGCAGATACCAAATACTGTCCTTCTAGTGTAGCCGTAGTTAGGCCACCACTTCA
AGAACTCTGTAGCACCGCCTACATACCTCGCTCTGCTAATCCTGTTACCAGTGGCTGCTGCCAGTGGCGA
TAAGTCGTGTCTTACCGGGTTGGACTCAAGACGATAGTTACCGGATAAGGCGCAGCGGTCGGGCTGAACG
GGGGGTTCGTGCACACAGCCCAGCTTGGAGCGAACGACCTACACCGAACTGAGATACCTACAGCGTGAGC
TATGAGAAAGCGCCACGCTTCCCGAAGGGAGAAAGGCGGACAGGTATCCGGTAAGCGGCAGGGTCGGAAC
AGGAGAGCGCACGAGGGAGCTTCCAGGGGGAAACGCCTGGTATCTTTATAGTCCTGTCGGGTTTCGCCAC
CTCTGACTTGAGCGTCGATTTTTGTGATGCTCGTCAGGGGGGCGGAGCCTATGGAAAAACGCCAGCAACG
CGGCCTTTTTACGGTTCCTGGCCTTTTGCTGGCCTTTTGCTCACATGTTCTTTCCTGCGTTATCCCCTGA
TTCTGTGGATAACCGTATTACCGCCTTTGAGTGAGCTGATACCGCTCGCCGCAGCCGAACGACCGAGCGC
AGCGAGTCAGTGAGCGAGGAAGCGGAAGAGCGCCTGATGCGGTATTTTCTCCTTACGCATCTGTGCGGTA
TTTCACACCGCATATATGGTGCACTCTCAGTACAATCTGCTCTGATGCCGCATAGTTAAGCCAGTATACA
CTCCGCTATCGCTACGTGACTGGGTCATGGCTGCGCCCCGACACCCGCCAACACCCGCTGACGCGCCCTG
ACGGGCTTGTCTGCTCCCGGCATCCGCTTACAGACAAGCTGTGACCGTCTCCGGGAGCTGCATGTGTCAG
AGGTTTTCACCGTCATCACCGAAACGCGCGAGGCAGCTGCGGTAAAGCTCATCAGCGTGGTCGTGAAGCG
ATTCACAGATGTCTGCCTGTTCATCCGCGTCCAGCTCGTTGAGTTTCTCCAGAAGCGTTAATGTCTGGCT
TCTGATAAAGCGGGCCATGTTAAGGGCGGTTTTTTCCTGTTTGGTCACTGATGCCTCCGTGTAAGGGGGA
TTTCTGTTCATGGGGGTAATGATACCGATGAAACGAGAGAGGATGCTCACGATACGGGTTACTGATGATG
AACATGCCCGGTTACTGGAACGTTGTGAGGGTAAACAACTGGCGGTATGGATGCGGCGGGACCAGAGAAA
AATCACTCAGGGTCAATGCCAGCGCTTCGTTAATACAGATGTAGGTGTTCCACAGGGTAGCCAGCAGCAT
CCTGCGATGCAGATCCGGAACATAATGGTGCAGGGCGCTGACTTCCGCGTTTCCAGACTTTACGAAACAC
GGAAACCGAAGACCATTCATGTTGTTGCTCAGGTCGCAGACGTTTTGCAGCAGCAGTCGCTTCACGTTCG
CTCGCGTATCGGTGATTCATTCTGCTAACCAGTAAGGCAACCCCGCCAGCCTAGCCGGGTCCTCAACGAC
AGGAGCACGATCATGCGCACCCGTGGGGCCGCCATGCCGGCGATAATGGCCTGCTTCTCGCCGAAACGTT
TGGTGGCGGGACCAGTGACGAAGGCTTGAGCGAGGGCGTGCAAGATTCCGAATACCGCAAGCGACAGGCC
GATCATCGTCGCGCTCCAGCGAAAGCGGTCCTCGCCGAAAATGACCCAGAGCGCTGCCGGCACCTGTCCT
ACGAGTTGCATGATAAAGAAGACAGTCATAAGTGCGGCGACGATAGTCATGCCCCGCGCCCACCGGAAGG
AGCTGACTGGGTTGAAGGCTCTCAAGGGCATCGGTCGAGATCCCGGTGCCTAATGAGTGAGCTAACTTAC
ATTAATTGCGTTGCGCTCACTGCCCGCTTTCCAGTCGGGAAACCTGTCGTGCCAGCTGCATTAATGAATC
GGCCAACGCGCGGGGAGAGGCGGTTTGCGTATTGGGCGCCAGGGTGGTTTTTCTTTTCACCAGTGAGACG
GGCAACAGCTGATTGCCCTTCACCGCCTGGCCCTGAGAGAGTTGCAGCAAGCGGTCCACGCTGGTTTGCC
CCAGCAGGCGAAAATCCTGTTTGATGGTGGTTAACGGCGGGATATAACATGAGCTGTCTTCGGTATCGTC
GTATCCCACTACCGAGATATCCGCACCAACGCGCAGCCCGGACTCGGTAATGGCGCGCATTGCGCCCAGC
GCCATCTGATCGTTGGCAACCAGCATCGCAGTGGGAACGATGCCCTCATTCAGCATTTGCATGGTTTGTT
GAAAACCGGACATGGCACTCCAGTCGCCTTCCCGTTCCGCTATCGGCTGAATTTGATTGCGAGTGAGATA
TTTATGCCAGCCAGCCAGACGCAGACGCGCCGAGACAGAACTTAATGGGCCCGCTAACAGCGCGATTTGC
TGGTGACCCAATGCGACCAGATGCTCCACGCCCAGTCGCGTACCGTCTTCATGGGAGAAAATAATACTGT
TGATGGGTGTCTGGTCAGAGACATCAAGAAATAACGCCGGAACATTAGTGCAGGCAGCTTCCACAGCAAT
GGCATCCTGGTCATCCAGCGGATAGTTAATGATCAGCCCACTGACGCGTTGCGCGAGAAGATTGTGCACC
GCCGCTTTACAGGCTTCGACGCCGCTTCGTTCTACCATCGACACCACCACGCTGGCACCCAGTTGATCGG
CGCGAGATTTAATCGCCGCGACAATTTGCGACGGCGCGTGCAGGGCCAGACTGGAGGTGGCAACGCCAAT
CAGCAACGACTGTTTGCCCGCCAGTTGTTGTGCCACGCGGTTGGGAATGTAATTCAGCTCCGCCATCGCC
GCTTCCACTTTTTCCCGCGTTTTCGCAGAAACGTGGCTGGCCTGGTTCACCACGCGGGAAACGGTCTGAT
AAGAGACACCGGCATACTCTGCGACATCGTATAACGTTACTGGTTTCACATTCACCACCCTGAATTGACT
CTCTTCCGGGCGCTATCATGCCATACCGCGAAAGGTTTTGCGCCATTCGATGGTGTCCGGGATCTCGACG
CTCTCCCTTATGCGACTCCTGCATTAGGAAGCAGCCCAGTAGTAGGTTGAGGCCGTTGAGCACCGCCGCC
GCAAGGAATGGTGCATGCAAGGAGATGGCGCCCAACAGTCCCCCGGCCACGGGGCCTGCCACCATACCCA
CGCCGAAACAAGCGCTCATGAGCCCGAAGTGGCGAGCCCGATCTTCCCCATCGGTGATGTCGGCGATATA
GGCGCCAGCAACCGCACCTGTGGCGCCGGTGATGCCGGCCACGATGCGTCCGGCGTAGAGGATCGAGATC
TCGATCCCGCGAAATTAATACGACTCACTATAGGGGAATTGTGAGCGGATAACAATTCCCCTCTAGAAAT
AATTTTGTTTAACTTTAAGAAGGAGATATACATATGGAGATCGGAGTAAAGAAGTCTGAAGCACTTAGAC
AAATCAAAGAGCTATGCGGAGAGAGAGCAACTGATGCTCGTTTTGAGTGCGTCCTGTACAGCAGGGATTT
GGCACCTGTGCCAGCCTTGCTGGTAGATCCCCTGTTTAAAACTGTTCCTGACTTGGTAGTAAGGCCCACC
GGAGCTGAGGAAGTCGCCGAAATTTTGTGTCTTGCCGGCGCTGCTGGTATCCCGGTTACTCCTCGTTCGG
GAGCATCAACGGTCTATTTTGACTCAGTACCCGCTAAAGGTGGTATTGTGATCGACCTAAATCTCCTAAA
GGGAGTTCTGGAGCTTGACGAGGATGGTATGACTGTTACCGTTAAGGCTGGTACAACTTGGTCAGAGCTT
GAGCGATATTTAAATGCCAAGGGTTATGCCCCAAAATCGGTACCATCAAGTGCTCCAGCATCTTCTATTG
CAGGTTGGTTGTGTATGATGGGCTACGGGATTGGATCTTTGAAGTACGGCTCTCTACTTTCCCAAGTTAA
GTGGGCTGAAGTAGTGCTTCCTGGTGGAGAGATTCGTCAAGTTACTGCCGACACAGATCCACCTTTGGCT
TGGTTCGCTGCTAGTGAGGGTACTCTCGGAATTATCACAAAGCTGAAGATTGAGATCAGAAAGAGAACAC
CAATGAAACATTTTCTACTGTATTCCAGAGAGTTGAGCGAAATGGCTGGAGTTCTGACGGCAGTAAAAGA
TGCCAAGATAACTCCCTACAACCTTCACTTCACTGACGAGGCCTGTGTAAAGGCTATGTTTAGACAAGGC
ATTTCTCCTGGAAACGTAGACTCGGGATGTCTTTTAGCAATCGATTATGAAGGTCCTGAGGACGAGCTAA
ATCAGGCCGAAGAGATGATTGCATCACTTGTTGCCGATAACACTGCTGTGTCATTCCTTCCGGGAGATGT
TGCTGAAATGGAATGGGAAGAAAGATATAAGTCTCTCAAACTTAAGAGGAGTGGACCTAGCGAAGTGGGC
GGTGAGGTCTTTCTCCCAGTCAGCCGATTGGAGTCGTATCTTTCAGATATCAAAAGATTGTCAGGCAGGT
ACGGTAGAGAAATGTGCTCCTACGGTCACGTGGCTACTCCTGAGCGAATAATAATCATGACTATGTTCTT
CGCTGATGAGACGAGAGTATTTGAATATGTGATGGACTTGTCACTTGTGAAGAAGATCCAAGATGTCGGA
TACAGACATGGCGGATATCCGTACGGCGTCGGATTGTGGAATACACCTTACCTGGGTAGGATCTTTAAAG
CTAGTGAGCTGGAACAGTTGCGTACCAGAAAGAAGAAGCTAGATCCAAAAGGAATCATGAATCCTGGTAA
GTTGTACAAATGGCATCCTATGCTGAACCCATTCAACTTCTCTCTGGGTATGAATGTCATGGCTGGCATT
AGACGATTCATGAGAGGTTCAGTACGACGTGCTGCTGCTTTGGAACACCACCATCAC
Features (pLannotate 1.2.2; 18 found; start..end, strand, type, name):
     28..77      +  CDS            SET1 (fragment): solubility-enhancement tag derived from T7 phage gene 10B
     85..132     +  terminator     T7 terminator: transcription terminator for bacteriophage T7 RNA polymerase
    169..624     +  rep_origin     f1 ori (sequence partly withheld): f1 bacteriophage origin of replication; arrow indicates direction of (+) strand synthesis
    651..755     +  promoter       AmpR promoter: bla
    756..1616    +  CDS            AmpR: β-lactamase; bla; confers resistance to ampicillin, carbenicillin, and related antibiotics
   1787..2375    +  rep_origin     ori: high-copy-number ColE1/pMB1/pBR322/pUC origin of replication
   2561..2703    -  misc_feature   bom: basis of mobility region from pBR322
   2805..2996    -  CDS            rop: Rop protein, which maintains plasmids at low copy number; rop
   3013..3393    +  CDS            YPB1_ECOLX: Protein predicted: Swiss-Prot protein existence level 4. From Escherichia coli.
   3465..3756    -  CDS            TcR (fragment): tetracycline efflux protein; tet; confers resistance to tetracycline
   3771..3792    -  protein_bind   CAP binding site: CAP binding activates transcription in the presence of cAMP. E. coli catabolite activator protein
   3805..4887    -  CDS            lacI: lac repressor; lacI; The lac repressor binds to the lac operator to inhibit transcription in E. coli. This inhibition can be relieved by adding lactose or isopropyl-β-D-thiogalactopyranoside (IPTG).
   4888..4965    -  promoter       lacI promoter: lacI
   4973..5252    -  CDS            TcR (fragment): tetracycline efflux protein; tet; confers resistance to tetracycline
   5274..5292    +  promoter       T7 promoter: promoter for bacteriophage T7 RNA polymerase
   5293..5317    +  protein_bind   lac operator: The lac repressor binds to the lac operator to inhibit transcription in E. coli. This inhibition can be relieved by adding lactose or isopropyl-β-D-thiogalactopyranoside (IPTG). lac repressor encoded by lacI
   5332..5354    +  RBS            RBS: efficient ribosome binding site from bacteriophage T7 gene 10 (Olins and Rangwala, 1989)
   6844..15      +  CDS            9xHis (across the origin): 9xHis affinity tag
