[The description below was written by a language model from this plasmid's Addgene catalogue record and pLannotate feature annotations shown in this document.]
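Description:
K4LGZ0 is a bacterial expression plasmid built on the pET21a(+) backbone for inducible production of a protein from Thermacetogenium phaeum, annotated as a flavoprotein oxidoreductase and named here by its UniProt identifier. It is propagated in E. coli through a ColE1/pBR322-type origin and selected with ampicillin via the β-lactamase gene and its own promoter. The catalogue lists it as high copy, although the feature table also shows the rop gene and the bom region inherited from pBR322, which normally moderate copy number. An f1 origin is present for single-stranded DNA production, and short tetracycline-resistance fragments flanking the lacI region are non-functional backbone remnants.

Expression is driven by a T7 promoter followed directly by a lac operator and the strong T7 gene 10 ribosome binding site, with a T7 terminator downstream. The plasmid carries lacI under its own promoter, so the lac repressor holds transcription off until IPTG or lactose is added, and a host supplying T7 RNA polymerase is required. The insert itself was not annotated by the automated feature call, but it presumably lies in the unannotated stretch between the ribosome binding site and the C-terminal polyhistidine tag, which spans the sequence origin. The catalogue describes that tag as 10xHis, while the annotation detects 9xHis. The catalogue also lists an N-terminal T7 tag from the backbone, which does not appear in the feature table. The short fragment labelled as a T7 gene 10B-derived solubility tag just before the terminator is probably a partial match to backbone sequence rather than a functional fusion. The associated work examined functional annotation within the EC 1.1.3.15 enzyme class, so the plasmid serves for recombinant production and affinity purification of this enzyme for activity testing.
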