Addgene plasmid #163209: K4LGZ0
Purpose: Inducible expression of UniProt identifier K4LGZ0
Depositing lab: Martin Engqvist. Depositing organization: Chalmers University of Technology. Publication: Experimental and computational investigation of enzyme functional annotations uncovers misannotation in the EC 1.1.3.15 enzyme class. Rembeza E, Engqvist MKM. PLoS Comput Biol. 2021 Sep 23;17(9):e1009446. doi: 10.1371/journal.pcbi.1009446. eCollection 2021 Sep. PubMed 34555022.
Backbone
  Vector backbone: pET21a(+)
  Vector type: Bacterial Expression
Growth in bacteria
  Bacterial resistance: Ampicillin, 100 μg/mL
  Growth temperature: 37°C
  Growth strain: DH5alpha
  Copy number: High Copy
Gene/Insert
  Gene/Insert name: K4LGZ0 (alt name: flavoprotein oxidoreductase)
  Species: Thermacetogenium phaeum
  Promoter: T7
  Tag / fusion protein: T7 (N terminal on backbone); 10xHis (C terminal on backbone)
  Cloning method: Unknown
  Sequencing primers: 5′ T7; 3′ T7-term
Terms and licenses: Academic/Nonprofit Terms; Industry Terms: Not Available to Industry
Depositor comments: Insert name is a UniProt identifier
How to cite: K4LGZ0 was a gift from Martin Engqvist (Addgene plasmid # 163209 ; http://n2t.net/addgene:163209 ; RRID:Addgene_163209)
