>Addgene plasmid #163209 | K4LGZ0 | depositor partial sequence | sequence record 316292 | insert gene sequence
ATGGAGATCGGAGTAAAGAAGTCTGAAGCACTTAGACAAATCAAAGAGCTATGCGGAGAGAGAGCAACTG
ATGCTCGTTTTGAGTGCGTCCTGTACAGCAGGGATTTGGCACCTGTGCCAGCCTTGCTGGTAGATCCCCT
GTTTAAAACTGTTCCTGACTTGGTAGTAAGGCCCACCGGAGCTGAGGAAGTCGCCGAAATTTTGTGTCTT
GCCGGCGCTGCTGGTATCCCGGTTACTCCTCGTTCGGGAGCATCAACGGTCTATTTTGACTCAGTACCCG
CTAAAGGTGGTATTGTGATCGACCTAAATCTCCTAAAGGGAGTTCTGGAGCTTGACGAGGATGGTATGAC
TGTTACCGTTAAGGCTGGTACAACTTGGTCAGAGCTTGAGCGATATTTAAATGCCAAGGGTTATGCCCCA
AAATCGGTACCATCAAGTGCTCCAGCATCTTCTATTGCAGGTTGGTTGTGTATGATGGGCTACGGGATTG
GATCTTTGAAGTACGGCTCTCTACTTTCCCAAGTTAAGTGGGCTGAAGTAGTGCTTCCTGGTGGAGAGAT
TCGTCAAGTTACTGCCGACACAGATCCACCTTTGGCTTGGTTCGCTGCTAGTGAGGGTACTCTCGGAATT
ATCACAAAGCTGAAGATTGAGATCAGAAAGAGAACACCAATGAAACATTTTCTACTGTATTCCAGAGAGT
TGAGCGAAATGGCTGGAGTTCTGACGGCAGTAAAAGATGCCAAGATAACTCCCTACAACCTTCACTTCAC
TGACGAGGCCTGTGTAAAGGCTATGTTTAGACAAGGCATTTCTCCTGGAAACGTAGACTCGGGATGTCTT
TTAGCAATCGATTATGAAGGTCCTGAGGACGAGCTAAATCAGGCCGAAGAGATGATTGCATCACTTGTTG
CCGATAACACTGCTGTGTCATTCCTTCCGGGAGATGTTGCTGAAATGGAATGGGAAGAAAGATATAAGTC
TCTCAAACTTAAGAGGAGTGGACCTAGCGAAGTGGGCGGTGAGGTCTTTCTCCCAGTCAGCCGATTGGAG
TCGTATCTTTCAGATATCAAAAGATTGTCAGGCAGGTACGGTAGAGAAATGTGCTCCTACGGTCACGTGG
CTACTCCTGAGCGAATAATAATCATGACTATGTTCTTCGCTGATGAGACGAGAGTATTTGAATATGTGAT
GGACTTGTCACTTGTGAAGAAGATCCAAGATGTCGGATACAGACATGGCGGATATCCGTACGGCGTCGGA
TTGTGGAATACACCTTACCTGGGTAGGATCTTTAAAGCTAGTGAGCTGGAACAGTTGCGTACCAGAAAGA
AGAAGCTAGATCCAAAAGGAATCATGAATCCTGGTAAGTTGTACAAATGGCATCCTATGCTGAACCCATT
CAACTTCTCTCTGGGTATGAATGTCATGGCTGGCATTAGACGATTCATGAGAGGTTCAGTACGACGTGCT
GCTGCTTTGGAACACCACCATCAC
